Addgene plasmid #201140: plex_307-ccdB-iRFP713
Purpose: (Empty Backbone) pLEX_307 plasmid with iRFP713 marker
Depositing lab: Alejandro Chavez. Depositing organization: University of California, San Diego (UCSD).
Backbone
  Vector backbone: plex_307
  Backbone size (bp): 10414
  Vector type: Mammalian Expression
  Promoter: EF-1α
  Selectable markers: iRFP713
Growth in bacteria
  Bacterial resistance: Chloramphenicol and Ampicillin, 25 & 100 μg/mL
  Growth temperature: 30°C
  Growth strain: ccdB Survival
  Copy number: High Copy
Terms and licenses: Academic/Nonprofit Terms; Industry Terms: Not Available to Industry
How to cite: plex_307-ccdB-iRFP713 was a gift from Alejandro Chavez (Addgene plasmid # 201140 ; http://n2t.net/addgene:201140 ; RRID:Addgene_201140)
