[The description below was written by a language model from this plasmid's Addgene catalogue record and pLannotate feature annotations shown in this document.]
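Description:
plex_307-ccdB-iRFP713 is an empty Gateway destination vector built on the pLEX_307 backbone, about 10.4 kb in size. The catalogue lists it as a mammalian expression vector, and the feature table shows a third-generation-style, self-inactivating HIV-1 lentiviral transfer architecture. An RSV promoter drives a truncated 5' LTR, followed by the Ψ packaging signal with a partial gag sequence, the Rev response element, a cPPT/CTS, WPRE and a ΔU3 3' LTR with a downstream SV40 polyadenylation signal. In bacteria it replicates from a high-copy ColE1/pUC-type origin and carries ampicillin resistance. An f1 origin is also present.

The cloning site sits downstream of the strong constitutive EF-1α promoter. It consists of an attR1–attR2 Gateway cassette containing a chloramphenicol resistance gene and the ccdB toxin gene. Because ccdB kills standard E. coli, the unrecombined plasmid is maintained in a ccdB-tolerant strain under combined chloramphenicol and ampicillin selection. An LR recombination with an entry clone replaces the cassette with the gene of interest, and ccdB then counter-selects against non-recombinant plasmids. A V5 epitope tag lies immediately after attR2, so an insert lacking a stop codon and kept in frame could be expressed with a C-terminal V5 tag.

Upstream of the EF-1α cassette, within the proviral region, SV40 early promoter/origin sequences precede the coding sequence for iRFP713, a near-infrared fluorescent protein that requires biliverdin as a cofactor. iRFP713 is the marker recorded for mammalian cells, so cells carrying the construct are identified or sorted by fluorescence rather than selected with a drug. The vector is suited to constitutive expression of a user-supplied open reading frame alongside a far-red marker that leaves the common green and red channels free.
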