Features (pLannotate 1.2.2; 37 found; start..end, strand, type, name):
     23..89      +  CDS            small t antigen (fragment): SV40 (simian virus 40) small t antigen
     96..1274    +  promoter       EF-1α promoter: strong constitutive promoter for human elongation factor EF-1α
   1294..1418    +  protein_bind   attR1: mutant version of attR; recombination site for the Gateway® LR reaction LR Clonase™
   1443..1473    +  promoter       lac UV5 promoter: E. coli lac promoter with an "up" mutation
   1497..1526    +  promoter       cat promoter (fragment): promoter of the E. coli cat gene encoding chloramphenicol acetyltransferase
   1527..2186    +  CDS            CmR: chloramphenicol acetyltransferase; cat; confers resistance to chloramphenicol
   2365..2523    +  CDS            ccdA (fragment): CCDA_ECO57 - Also known as H, letA. Experimental evidence at protein level: Swiss-Prot protein existence level 1. Antitoxin component of a type II toxin-antitoxin (TA) system which inhibits the post-segregational killing (PSK) of plasmid-free cells, also referred to as a plasmid addiction system. Binds to and blocks the activity of CcdB; will also remove bound CcdB protein from the CcdB-GyrA complex by forming a CcdA-CcdB complex, a process termed rejuvenation. Functions as a transcriptional corepressor for the ccdAB operon, repression also requires CcdB (By similarity). From Escherichia coli
   2528..2830    +  CDS            ccdB: CCDB_ECOLI - Also known as G, letB, letD. Experimental evidence at protein level: Swiss-Prot protein existence level 1. Toxic component of a type II toxin-antitoxin (TA) system, functioning in plasmid maintainence. Responsible for the post- segregational killing (PSK) of plasmid-free cells, also referred to as a plasmid addiction system. Half-life of over 2 hours. Cell killing by CcdB is accompanied by filamentation, defects in chromosome and plasmid segregation, defects in cell division, formation of anucleate cells, decreased DNA synthesis and plasmid loss. Interferes with the activity of DN
   2874..2998    -  protein_bind   attR2: mutant version of attR; recombination site for the Gateway® LR reaction LR Clonase™
   3006..3047    +  CDS            V5 tag: epitope tag from simian virus 5
   3098..3686    +  misc_feature   WPRE: woodchuck hepatitis virus posttranscriptional regulatory element
   3737..3756    +  misc_feature   cPPT/CTS (fragment): central polypurine tract and central termination sequence of HIV-1
   3758..3991    +  LTR            3' LTR (ΔU3): self-inactivating 3' long terminal repeat (LTR) from HIV-1
   4069..4190    +  polyA_signal   SV40 poly(A) signal: SV40 polyadenylation signal
   4230..4365    +  rep_origin     SV40 ori: SV40 origin of replication
   4386..4404    -  promoter       T7 promoter: promoter for bacteriophage T7 RNA polymerase
   4412..4567    +  CDS            lacZα (fragment): LacZα fragment of β-galactosidase; lacZ fragment
   4572..5000    +  rep_origin     f1 ori (sequence partly withheld): f1 bacteriophage origin of replication; arrow indicates direction of (+) strand synthesis
   5053..5157    +  promoter       AmpR promoter: bla
   5158..6018    +  CDS            AmpR: β-lactamase; bla; confers resistance to ampicillin, carbenicillin, and related antibiotics
   6189..6777    +  rep_origin     ori: high-copy-number ColE1/pMB1/pBR322/pUC origin of replication
   6960..7052    +  CDS            lacI (fragment): lac repressor; lacI; The lac repressor binds to the lac operator to inhibit transcription in E. coli. This inhibition can be relieved by adding lactose or isopropyl-β-D-thiogalactopyranoside (IPTG).
   7065..7086    +  protein_bind   CAP binding site: CAP binding activates transcription in the presence of cAMP. E. coli catabolite activator protein
   7101..7131    +  promoter       lac promoter: promoter for the E. coli lac operon
   7139..7155    +  protein_bind   lac operator: The lac repressor binds to the lac operator to inhibit transcription in E. coli. This inhibition can be relieved by adding lactose or isopropyl-β-D-thiogalactopyranoside (IPTG). lac repressor encoded by lacI
   7200..7218    +  promoter       T3 promoter: promoter for bacteriophage T3 RNA polymerase
   7246..7472    +  promoter       RSV promoter: Rous sarcoma virus enhancer/promoter
   7473..7653    +  LTR            5' LTR (truncated): truncated 5' long terminal repeat (LTR) from HIV-1
   7700..7825    +  misc_feature   HIV-1 Ψ: packaging signal of human immunodeficiency virus type 1
   7809..8172    +  CDS            HIV-1 gag (fragment): gag protein from human immunodeficiency virus 1; gag
   8318..8551    +  misc_feature   RRE: The Rev response element (RRE) of HIV-1 allows for Rev-dependent mRNA export from the nucleus to the cytoplasm.
   8928..8954    +  CDS            Rev (fragment): human immunodeficiency virus 1 (HIV-1) Rev protein; rev; enhances nuclear export of unspliced and incompletely spliced viral mRNAs
   8961..8984    +  promoter       SV40 promoter (fragment): SV40 early promoter
   8985..9056    +  promoter       SV40 promoter (fragment): SV40 enhancer and early promoter
   9080..9215    +  rep_origin     SV40 ori: SV40 origin of replication
   9257..10204   +  CDS            iRFP713: iRFP713 is a basic (constitutively fluorescent) near ir fluorescent protein published in 2011, derived from Rhodopseudomonas palustris. It has low acid sensitivity. It requires the cofactor biliverdin for fluorescence.
  10255..10372   +  misc_feature   cPPT/CTS: central polypurine tract and central termination sequence of HIV-1
>Addgene plasmid #201140 | plex_307-ccdB-iRFP713 | addgene full sequence | sequence record 396794 | Addgene NGS Result
CTCGAGGCCTGCAGGTGCAAAGATGGATAAAGTTTTAAACAGAGAGGAATCTTTGCAGCTAATGGACCTT
CTAGGTCTTGAAAGGAGTGGGAATTGGCTCCGGTGCCCGTCAGTGGGCAGAGCGCACATCGCCCACAGTC
CCCGAGAAGTTGGGGGGAGGGGTCGGCAATTGAACCGGTGCCTAGAGAAGGTGGCGCGGGGTAAACTGGG
AAAGTGATGTCGTGTACTGGCTCCGCCTTTTTCCCGAGGGTGGGGGAGAACCGTATATAAGTGCAGTAGT
CGCCGTGAACGTTCTTTTTCGCAACGGGTTTGCCGCCAGAACACAGGTAAGTGCCGTGTGTGGTTCCCGC
GGGCCTGGCCTCTTTACGGGTTATGGCCCTTGCGTGCCTTGAATTACTTCCACCTGGCTGCAGTACGTGA
TTCTTGATCCCGAGCTTCGGGTTGGAAGTGGGTGGGAGAGTTCGAGGCCTTGCGCTTAAGGAGCCCCTTC
GCCTCGTGCTTGAGTTGAGGCCTGGCCTGGGCGCTGGGGCCGCCGCGTGCGAATCTGGTGGCACCTTCGC
GCCTGTCTCGCTGCTTTCGATAAGTCTCTAGCCATTTAAAATTTTTGATGACCTGCTGCGACGCTTTTTT
TCTGGCAAGATAGTCTTGTAAATGCGGGCCAAGATCTGCACACTGGTATTTCGGTTTTTGGGGCCGCGGG
CGGCGACGGGGCCCGTGCGTCCCAGCGCACATGTTCGGCGAGGCGGGGCCTGCGAGCGCGGCCACCGAGA
ATCGGACGGGGGTAGTCTCAAGCTGGCCGGCCTGCTCTGGTGCCTGGCCTCGCGCCGCCGTGTATCGCCC
CGCCCTGGGCGGCAAGGCTGGCCCGGTCGGCACCAGTTGCGTGAGCGGAAAGATGGCCGCTTCCCGGCCC
TGCTGCAGGGAGCTCAAAATGGAGGACGCGGCGCTCGGGAGAGCGGGCGGGTGAGTCACCCACACAAAGG
AAAAGGGCCTTTCCGTCCTCAGCCGTCGCTTCATGTGACTCCACGGAGTACCGGGCGCCGTCCAGGCACC
TCGATTAGTTCTCGAGCTTTTGGAGTACGTCGTCTTTAGGTTGGGGGGAGGGGTTTTATGCGATGGAGTT
TCCCCACACTGAGTGGGTGGAGACTGAAGTTAGGCCAGCTTGGCACTTGATGTAATTCTCCTTGGAATTT
GCCCTTTTTGAGTTTGGATCTTGGTTCATTCTCAAGCCTCAGACAGTGGTTCAAAGTTTTTTTCTTCCAT
TTCAGGTGTCGTGAGGCTAGCATCGATTGATCAACAAGTTTGTACAAAAAAGCTGAACGAGAAACGTAAA
ATGATATAAATATCAATATATTAAATTAGATTTTGCATAAAAAACAGACTACATAATACTGTAAAACACA
ACATATCCAGTCACTATGGCGGCCGCATTAGGCACCCCAGGCTTTACACTTTATGCTTCCGGCTCGTATA
ATGTGTGGATTTTGAGTTAGGATCCGTCGAGATTTTCAGGAGCTAAGGAAGCTAAAATGGAGAAAAAAAT
CACTGGATATACCACCGTTGATATATCCCAATGGCATCGTAAAGAACATTTTGAGGCATTTCAGTCAGTT
GCTCAATGTACCTATAACCAGACCGTTCAGCTGGATATTACGGCCTTTTTAAAGACCGTAAAGAAAAATA
AGCACAAGTTTTATCCGGCCTTTATTCACATTCTTGCCCGCCTGATGAATGCTCATCCGGAATTCCGTAT
GGCAATGAAAGACGGTGAGCTGGTGATATGGGATAGTGTTCACCCTTGTTACACCGTTTTCCATGAGCAA
ACTGAAACGTTTTCATCGCTCTGGAGTGAATACCACGACGATTTCCGGCAGTTTCTACACATATATTCGC
AAGATGTGGCGTGTTACGGTGAAAACCTGGCCTATTTCCCTAAAGGGTTTATTGAGAATATGTTTTTCGT
CTCAGCCAATCCCTGGGTGAGTTTCACCAGTTTTGATTTAAACGTGGCCAATATGGACAACTTCTTCGCC
CCCGTTTTCACCATGGGCAAATATTATACGCAAGGCGACAAGGTGCTGATGCCGCTGGCGATTCAGGTTC
ATCATGCCGTTTGTGATGGCTTCCATGTCGGCAGAATGCTTAATGAATTACAACAGTACTGCGATGAGTG
GCAGGGCGGGGCGTAAAGATCTGGATCCGGCTTACTAAAAGCCAGATAACAGTATGCGTATTTGCGCGCT
GATTTTTGCGGTATAAGAATATATACTGATATGTATACCCGAAGTATGTCAAAAAGAGGTATGCTATGAA
GCAGCGTATTACAGTGACAGTTGACAGCGACAGCTATCAGTTGCTCAAGGCATATATGATGTCAATATCT
CCGGTCTGGTAAGCACAACCATGCAGAATGAAGCCCGTCGTCTGCGTGCCGAACGCTGGAAAGCGGAAAA
TCAGGAAGGGATGGCTGAGGTCGCCCGGTTTATTGAAATGAACGGCTCTTTTGCTGACGAGAACAGGGGC
TGGTGAAATGCAGTTTAAGGTTTACACCTATAAAAGAGAGAGCCGTTATCGTCTGTTTGTGGATGTACAG
AGTGATATTATTGACACGCCCGGGCGACGGATGGTGATCCCCCTGGCCAGTGCACGTCTGCTGTCAGATA
AAGTCTCCCGTGAACTTTACCCGGTGGTGCATATCGGGGATGAAAGCTGGCGCATGATGACCACCGATAT
GGCCAGTGTGCCGGTCTCCGTTATCGGGGAAGAAGTGGCTGATCTCAGCCACCGCGAAAATGACATCAAA
AACGCCATTAACCTGATGTTCTGGGGAATATAAATGTCAGGCTCCCTTATACACAGCCAGTCTGCAGGTC
GACCATAGTGACTGGATATGTTGTGTTTTACAGTATTATGTAGTCTGTTTTTTATGCAAAATCTAATTTA
ATATATTGATATTTATATCATTTTACGTTTCTCGTTCAGCTTTCTTGTACAAAGTGGTTGATATCGGTAA
GCCTATCCCTAACCCTCTCCTCGGTCTCGATTCTACGTAGTAATGAACTAGTACCGGTTAAGTCGACAAT
CAACGCGTTAAGTCGACAATCAACCTCTGGATTACAAAATTTGTGAAAGATTGACTGGTATTCTTAACTA
TGTTGCTCCTTTTACGCTATGTGGATACGCTGCTTTAATGCCTTTGTATCATGCTATTGCTTCCCGTATG
GCTTTCATTTTCTCCTCCTTGTATAAATCCTGGTTGCTGTCTCTTTATGAGGAGTTGTGGCCCGTTGTCA
GGCAACGTGGCGTGGTGTGCACTGTGTTTGCTGACGCAACCCCCACTGGTTGGGGCATTGCCACCACCTG
TCAGCTCCTTTCCGGGACTTTCGCTTTCCCCCTCCCTATTGCCACGGCGGAACTCATCGCCGCCTGCCTT
GCCCGCTGCTGGACAGGGGCTCGGCTGTTGGGCACTGACAATTCCGTGGTGTTGTCGGGGAAATCATCGT
CCTTTCCTTGGCTGCTCGCCTGTGTTGCCACCTGGATTCTGCGCGGGACGTCCTTCTGCTACGTCCCTTC
GGCCCTCAATCCAGCGGACCTTCCTTCCCGCGGCCTGCTGCCGGCTCTGCGGCCTCTTCCGCGTCTTCGC
CTTCGCCCTCAGACGAGTCGGATCTCCCTTTGGGCCGCCTCCCCGCGTCGACTTTAAGACCAATGACTTA
CAAGGCAGCTGTAGATCTTAGCCACTTTTTAAAAGAAAAGGGGGGACTGGAAGGGCTAATTCACTCCCAA
CGAAGACAAGATCTGCTTTTTGCTTGTACTGGGTCTCTCTGGTTAGACCAGATCTGAGCCTGGGAGCTCT
CTGGCTAACTAGGGAACCCACTGCTTAAGCCTCAATAAAGCTTGCCTTGAGTGCTTCAAGTAGTGTGTGC
CCGTCTGTTGTGTGACTCTGGTAACTAGAGATCCCTCAGACCCTTTTAGTCAGTGTGGAAAATCTCTAGC
AGTACGTATAGTAGTTCATGTCATCTTATTATTCAGTATTTATAACTTGCAAAGAAATGAATATCAGAGA
GTGAGAGGAACTTGTTTATTGCAGCTTATAATGGTTACAAATAAAGCAATAGCATCACAAATTTCACAAA
TAAAGCATTTTTTTCACTGCATTCTAGTTGTGGTTTGTCCAAACTCATCAATGTATCTTATCATGTCTGG
CTCTAGCTATCCCGCCCCTAACTCCGCCCATCCCGCCCCTAACTCCGCCCAGTTCCGCCCATTCTCCGCC
CCATGGCTGACTAATTTTTTTTATTTATGCAGAGGCCGAGGCCGCCTCGGCCTCTGAGCTATTCCAGAAG
TAGTGAGGAGGCTTTTTTGGAGGCCTAGGGACGTACCCAATTCGCCCTATAGTGAGTCGTATTACGCGCG
CTCACTGGCCGTCGTTTTACAACGTCGTGACTGGGAAAACCCTGGCGTTACCCAACTTAATCGCCTTGCA
GCACATCCCCCTTTCGCCAGCTGGCGTAATAGCGAAGAGGCCCGCACCGATCGCCCTTCCCAACAGTTGC
GCAGCCTGAATGGCGAATGGG
[124 nt withheld, positions 4572-4695]
C
[91 nt withheld, positions 4697-4787]
A
[49 nt withheld, positions 4789-4837]
CCTTTGACGTTGGAGTCCACGTTCTTT
[37 nt withheld, positions 4865-4901]
ACCCTATCTCGGTCTATTCTTTTGATTTATAAGGGATTTTGCCGATTTCGGCCTATTGGTTAAAAAATGA
GCTGATTTAACAAAAATTTAACGCGAATTTTAACAAAATATTAACGCTTACAATTTAGGTGGCACTTTTC
GGGGAAATGTGCGCGGAACCCCTATTTGTTTATTTTTCTAAATACATTCAAATATGTATCCGCTCATGAG
ACAATAACCCTGATAAATGCTTCAATAATATTGAAAAAGGAAGAGTATGAGTATTCAACATTTCCGTGTC
GCCCTTATTCCCTTTTTTGCGGCATTTTGCCTTCCTGTTTTTGCTCACCCAGAAACGCTGGTGAAAGTAA
AAGATGCTGAAGATCAGTTGGGTGCACGAGTGGGTTACATCGAACTGGATCTCAACAGCGGTAAGATCCT
TGAGAGTTTTCGCCCCGAAGAACGTTTTCCAATGATGAGCACTTTTAAAGTTCTGCTATGTGGCGCGGTA
TTATCCCGTATTGACGCCGGGCAAGAGCAACTCGGTCGCCGCATACACTATTCTCAGAATGACTTGGTTG
AGTACTCACCAGTCACAGAAAAGCATCTTACGGATGGCATGACAGTAAGAGAATTATGCAGTGCTGCCAT
AACCATGAGTGATAACACTGCGGCCAACTTACTTCTGACAACGATCGGAGGACCGAAGGAGCTAACCGCT
TTTTTGCACAACATGGGGGATCATGTAACTCGCCTTGATCGTTGGGAACCGGAGCTGAATGAAGCCATAC
CAAACGACGAGCGTGACACCACGATGCCTGTAGCAATGGCAACAACGTTGCGCAAACTATTAACTGGCGA
ACTACTTACTCTAGCTTCCCGGCAACAATTAATAGACTGGATGGAGGCGGATAAAGTTGCAGGACCACTT
CTGCGCTCGGCCCTTCCGGCTGGCTGGTTTATTGCTGATAAATCTGGAGCCGGTGAGCGTGGGTCTCGCG
GTATCATTGCAGCACTGGGGCCAGATGGTAAGCCCTCCCGTATCGTAGTTATCTACACGACGGGGAGTCA
GGCAACTATGGATGAACGAAATAGACAGATCGCTGAGATAGGTGCCTCACTGATTAAGCATTGGTAACTG
TCAGACCAAGTTTACTCATATATACTTTAGATTGATTTAAAACTTCATTTTTAATTTAAAAGGATCTAGG
TGAAGATCCTTTTTGATAATCTCATGACCAAAATCCCTTAACGTGAGTTTTCGTTCCACTGAGCGTCAGA
CCCCGTAGAAAAGATCAAAGGATCTTCTTGAGATCCTTTTTTTCTGCGCGTAATCTGCTGCTTGCAAACA
AAAAAACCACCGCTACCAGCGGTGGTTTGTTTGCCGGATCAAGAGCTACCAACTCTTTTTCCGAAGGTAA
CTGGCTTCAGCAGAGCGCAGATACCAAATACTGTTCTTCTAGTGTAGCCGTAGTTAGGCCACCACTTCAA
GAACTCTGTAGCACCGCCTACATACCTCGCTCTGCTAATCCTGTTACCAGTGGCTGCTGCCAGTGGCGAT
AAGTCGTGTCTTACCGGGTTGGACTCAAGACGATAGTTACCGGATAAGGCGCAGCGGTCGGGCTGAACGG
GGGGTTCGTGCACACAGCCCAGCTTGGAGCGAACGACCTACACCGAACTGAGATACCTACAGCGTGAGCT
ATGAGAAAGCGCCACGCTTCCCGAAGGGAGAAAGGCGGACAGGTATCCGGTAAGCGGCAGGGTCGGAACA
GGAGAGCGCACGAGGGAGCTTCCAGGGGGAAACGCCTGGTATCTTTATAGTCCTGTCGGGTTTCGCCACC
TCTGACTTGAGCGTCGATTTTTGTGATGCTCGTCAGGGGGGCGGAGCCTATGGAAAAACGCCAGCAACGC
GGCCTTTTTACGGTTCCTGGCCTTTTGCTGGCCTTTTGCTCACATGTTCTTTCCTGCGTTATCCCCTGAT
TCTGTGGATAACCGTATTACCGCCTTTGAGTGAGCTGATACCGCTCGCCGCAGCCGAACGACCGAGCGCA
GCGAGTCAGTGAGCGAGGAAGCGGAAGAGCGCCCAATACGCAAACCGCCTCTCCCCGCGCGTTGGCCGAT
TCATTAATGCAGCTGGCACGACAGGTTTCCCGACTGGAAAGCGGGCAGTGAGCGCAACGCAATTAATGTG
AGTTAGCTCACTCATTAGGCACCCCAGGCTTTACACTTTATGCTTCCGGCTCGTATGTTGTGTGGAATTG
TGAGCGGATAACAATTTCACACAGGAAACAGCTATGACCATGATTACGCCAAGCGCGCAATTAACCCTCA
CTAAAGGGAACAAAAGCTGGAGCTGCAAGCTTAATGTAGTCTTATGCAATACTCTTGTAGTCTTGCAACA
TGGTAACGATGAGTTAGCAACATGCCTTACAAGGAGAGAAAAAGCACCGTGCATGCCGATTGGTGGAAGT
AAGGTGGTACGATCGTGCCTTATTAGGAAGGCAACAGACGGGTCTGACATGGATTGGACGAACCACTGAA
TTGCCGCATTGCAGAGATATTGTATTTAAGTGCCTAGCTCGATACATAAACGGGTCTCTCTGGTTAGACC
AGATCTGAGCCTGGGAGCTCTCTGGCTAACTAGGGAACCCACTGCTTAAGCCTCAATAAAGCTTGCCTTG
AGTGCTTCAAGTAGTGTGTGCCCGTCTGTTGTGTGACTCTGGTAACTAGAGATCCCTCAGACCCTTTTAG
TCAGTGTGGAAAATCTCTAGCAGTGGCGCCCGAACAGGGACTTGAAAGCGAAAGGGAAACCAGAGGAGCT
CTCTCGACGCAGGACTCGGCTTGCTGAAGCGCGCACGGCAAGAGGCGAGGGGCGGCGACTGGTGAGTACG
CCAAAAATTTTGACTAGCGGAGGCTAGAAGGAGAGAGATGGGTGCGAGAGCGTCAGTATTAAGCGGGGGA
GAATTAGATCGCGATGGGAAAAAATTCGGTTAAGGCCAGGGGGAAAGAAAAAATATAAATTAAAACATAT
AGTATGGGCAAGCAGGGAGCTAGAACGATTCGCAGTTAATCCTGGCCTGTTAGAAACATCAGAAGGCTGT
AGACAAATACTGGGACAGCTACAACCATCCCTTCAGACAGGATCAGAAGAACTTAGATCATTATATAATA
CAGTAGCAACCCTCTATTGTGTGCATCAAAGGATAGAGATAAAAGACACCAAGGAAGCTTTAGACAAGAT
AGAGGAAGAGCAAAACAAAAGTAAGACCACCGCACAGCAAGCGGCCGCTGATCTTCAGACCTGGAGGAGG
AGATATGAGGGACAATTGGAGAAGTGAATTATATAAATATAAAGTAGTAAAAATTGAACCATTAGGAGTA
GCACCCACCAAGGCAAAGAGAAGAGTGGTGCAGAGAGAAAAAAGAGCAGTGGGAATAGGAGCTTTGTTCC
TTGGGTTCTTGGGAGCAGCAGGAAGCACTATGGGCGCAGCGTCAATGACGCTGACGGTACAGGCCAGACA
ATTATTGTCTGGTATAGTGCAGCAGCAGAACAATTTGCTGAGGGCTATTGAGGCGCAACAGCATCTGTTG
CAACTCACAGTCTGGGGCATCAAGCAGCTCCAGGCAAGAATCCTGGCTGTGGAAAGATACCTAAAGGATC
AACAGCTCCTGGGGATTTGGGGTTGCTCTGGAAAACTCATTTGCACCACTGCTGTGCCTTGGAATGCTAG
TTGGAGTAATAAATCTCTGGAACAGATTTGGAATCACACGACCTGGATGGAGTGGGACAGAGAAATTAAC
AATTACACAAGCTTAATACACTCCTTAATTGAAGAATCGCAAAACCAGCAAGAAAAGAATGAACAAGAAT
TATTGGAATTAGATAAATGGGCAAGTTTGTGGAATTGGTTTAACATAACAAATTGGCTGTGGTATATAAA
ATTATTCATAATGATAGTAGGAGGCTTGGTAGGTTTAAGAATAGTTTTTGCTGTACTTTCTATAGTGAAT
AGAGTTAGGCAGGGATATTCACCATTATCGTTTCAGACCCACCTCCCAACCCCGAGGGGACCCATGCATT
GCATCTCAATTAGTCAGCAACCAGGTGTGGAAAGTCCCCAGGCTCCCCAGCAGGCAGAAGTATGCAAAGC
ATGCGTCTCAATTAGTCAGCAACCATAGTCCCGCCCCTAACTCCGCCCATCCCGCCCCTAACTCCGCCCA
GTTCCGCCCATTCTCCGCCCCATGGCTGACTAATTTTTTTTATTTATGCAGAGGCCGAGGCCGCCTCGGC
CTCTGAGCTATTCCAGAAGTAGTGAGGAGGCTTTTTTGGAGGCCTAGGCTTTTGCAAAAAGCTTTCTAGA
GGTACCGTGGCCACCATGGCGGAAGGATCCGTCGCCAGGCAGCCTGACCTCTTGACCTGCGACGATGAGC
CGATCCATATCCCCGGTGCCATCCAACCGCATGGACTGCTGCTCGCCCTCGCCGCCGACATGACGATCGT
TGCCGGCAGCGACAACCTTCCCGAACTCACCGGACTGGCGATCGGCGCCCTGATCGGCCGCTCTGCGGCC
GATGTCTTCGACTCGGAGACGCACAACCGTCTGACGATCGCCTTGGCCGAGCCCGGGGCGGCCGTCGGAG
CACCGATCACTGTCGGCTTCACGATGCGAAAGGACGCAGGCTTCATCGGCTCCTGGCATCGCCATGATCA
GCTCATCTTCCTCGAGCTCGAGCCTCCCCAGCGGGACGTCGCCGAGCCGCAGGCGTTCTTCCGCCGCACC
AACAGCGCCATCCGCCGCCTGCAGGCCGCCGAAACCTTGGAAAGCGCCTGCGCCGCCGCGGCGCAAGAGG
TGCGGAAGATTACCGGCTTCGATCGGGTGATGATCTATCGCTTCGCCTCCGACTTCAGCGGCGAAGTGAT
CGCAGAGGATCGGTGCGCCGAGGTCGAGTCAAAACTAGGCCTGCACTATCCTGCCTCAACCGTGCCGGCG
CAGGCCCGTCGGCTCTATACCATCAACCCGGTACGGATCATTCCCGATATCAATTATCGGCCGGTGCCGG
TCACCCCAGACCTCAATCCGGTCACCGGGCGGCCGATTGATCTTAGCTTCGCCATCCTGCGCAGCGTCTC
GCCCGTCCATCTGGAATTCATGCGCAACATAGGCATGCACGGCACGATGTCGATCTCGATTTTGCGCGGC
GAGCGACTGTGGGGATTGATCGTTTGCCATCACCGAACGCCGTACTACGTCGATCTCGATGGCCGCCAAG
CCTGCGAGCTAGTCGCCCAGGTTCTGGCCTGGCAGATCGGCGTGATGGAAGAGTGAGTTAACGAATTCTA
GATCTTGAGACAAATGGCAGTATTCATCCACAATTTTAAAAGAAAAGGGGGGATTGGGGGGTACAGTGCA
GGGGAAAGAATAGTAGACATAATAGCAACAGACATACAAACTAAAGAATTACAAAAACAAATTACAAAAA
TTCAAAATTTTCGGGTTTATTACAGGGACAGCAGAGATCCACTTTGGCGCCGG
